Addgene plasmid #216393: pAAV-CMVenh synapsin-intron-mCherry-1x miR30 SCR
Purpose: transfer plasmid for AAV vector production of mCherry and miR scramble (no target)
Depositing lab: Veerle Baekelandt. Depositing organization: Katholieke Universiteit Leuven. Publication: Loss of the lysosomal lipid flippase ATP10B leads to progressive dopaminergic neurodegeneration and parkinsonian motor deficits. Sanchiz-Calvo M, Coccia E, Cawthorne C, Morrone Parfitt G, Torre-Muruzabal T, Tsafaras G, Van Laere K, Cabezudo D, Cascalho A, Van den Haute C, Vangheluwe P, Blanchard J, Bentea E, Baekelandt V. Acta Neuropathol. 2025 Jul 17;150(1):5. doi: 10.1007/s00401-025-02908-0. PubMed 40676227.
Backbone
  Vector backbone: pAAV
  Backbone manufacturer: Wilson
  Backbone size w/o insert (bp): 5154
  Total vector size (bp): 5865
  Vector type: AAV
Growth in bacteria
  Bacterial resistance: Ampicillin, 100 μg/mL
  Growth temperature: 30°C
  Growth strain: NEB Stable
  Copy number: Unknown
Gene/Insert
  Gene/Insert name: mcherry and miR control
  Species: Synthetic
  Insert size (bp): 845
  Promoter: CMVenh synapsin
  Cloning method: Restriction Enzyme; 5′ cloning site AgeI (not destroyed); 3′ cloning site SalI (not destroyed)
  Sequencing primers: 5′ GGTTACAAGACAGGTTTAAGGAG; 3′ caacgggccacaactcctc
Terms and licenses: Academic/Nonprofit Terms; Industry Terms: Not Available to Industry
How to cite: pAAV-CMVenh synapsin-intron-mCherry-1x miR30 SCR was a gift from Veerle Baekelandt (Addgene plasmid # 216393 ; http://n2t.net/addgene:216393 ; RRID:Addgene_216393)
