[The description below was written by a language model from this plasmid's Addgene catalogue record and pLannotate feature annotations shown in this document.]
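Description:
pAAV-CMVenh synapsin-intron-mCherry-1x miR30 SCR is an AAV transfer plasmid of roughly 5.9 kb, used to produce recombinant AAV vectors that express a red fluorescent reporter together with a non-targeting microRNA-based control hairpin. In bacteria it is maintained through a high-copy ColE1/pUC-type origin and selected with ampicillin via the β-lactamase gene. The backbone also carries an f1 phage origin and remnants of a lac cloning region (lacZα and lacI fragments, CAP site, lac promoter and operator), which play no part in the viral payload. The recorded use of a recombination-deficient host strain fits the usual need to preserve the repeat-rich ITRs.

Two AAV2 inverted terminal repeats bracket the expression cassette and define the segment that is replicated and packaged into capsids when helper functions are supplied in trans. Within them, a hybrid promoter joins the human CMV immediate-early enhancer to a fragment of the human synapsin I promoter, a design intended to give strong, neuron-restricted expression. A chimeric β-globin/immunoglobulin intron follows to improve transcript processing. The mCherry coding sequence comes next, and immediately downstream, in the same transcript, lies a single miR-30a-based scaffold whose flanking arms surround a scrambled stem sequence with no target. One Pol II transcript therefore yields both the fluorescent marker and the control miRNA. A WPRE fragment and the bovine growth hormone polyadenylation signal complete the cassette, enhancing RNA stability and termination. The construct serves as the negative control for matched miR30 knockdown vectors, labelling transduced neurons with mCherry.
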