Features (pLannotate 1.2.2; 19 found; start..end, strand, type, name):
      6..136     -  repeat_region  AAV2 ITR (fragment): inverted terminal repeat of adeno-associated virus serotype 2 inverted
    277..580     +  enhancer       CMV enhancer: human cytomegalovirus immediate early enhancer
    606..984     +  promoter       hSyn promoter (fragment): human synapsin I promoter; confers neuron-specific expression (Kügler et al., 2003)
   1015..1147    +  intron         chimeric intron: chimera between introns from human β-globin and immunoglobulin heavy chain genes
   1190..1897    +  CDS            mCherry: mCherry is a basic (constitutively fluorescent) red fluorescent protein published in 2004, derived from Discosoma sp.. It is reported to be a very rapidly-maturing monomer with low acid sensitivity.
   1911..1937    +  ncRNA          5' miR-30a (fragment): sequence upstream of the 71-nt precursor of the human miR-30a microRNA (Zeng et al., 2002) miRNA
   2007..2028    +  ncRNA          3' miR-30a (fragment): sequence downstream of the 71-nt precursor of the human miR-30a microRNA (Zeng et al., 2002) miRNA
   2064..2605    +  misc_feature   WPRE (fragment): woodchuck hepatitis virus posttranscriptional regulatory element
   2619..2826    +  polyA_signal   bGH poly(A) signal: bovine growth hormone polyadenylation signal
   2914..3044    +  repeat_region  AAV2 ITR (fragment): inverted terminal repeat of adeno-associated virus serotype 2 inverted
   3058..3215    +  CDS            lacZα (fragment): LacZα fragment of β-galactosidase; lacZ fragment
   3220..3648    +  rep_origin     f1 ori (sequence partly withheld): f1 bacteriophage origin of replication; arrow indicates direction of (+) strand synthesis
   3701..3805    +  promoter       AmpR promoter: bla
   3806..4666    +  CDS            AmpR: β-lactamase; bla; confers resistance to ampicillin, carbenicillin, and related antibiotics
   4837..5425    +  rep_origin     ori: high-copy-number ColE1/pMB1/pBR322/pUC origin of replication
   5608..5700    +  CDS            lacI (fragment): lac repressor; lacI; The lac repressor binds to the lac operator to inhibit transcription in E. coli. This inhibition can be relieved by adding lactose or isopropyl-β-D-thiogalactopyranoside (IPTG).
   5713..5734    +  protein_bind   CAP binding site: CAP binding activates transcription in the presence of cAMP. E. coli catabolite activator protein
   5749..5779    +  promoter       lac promoter: promoter for the E. coli lac operon
   5787..5803    +  protein_bind   lac operator: The lac repressor binds to the lac operator to inhibit transcription in E. coli. This inhibition can be relieved by adding lactose or isopropyl-β-D-thiogalactopyranoside (IPTG). lac repressor encoded by lacI
>Addgene plasmid #216393 | pAAV-CMVenh synapsin-intron-mCherry-1x miR30 SCR | addgene full sequence | sequence record 427351 | Addgene NGS Result
ATTAGGCTGCGCGCTCGCTCGCTCACTGAGGCCGCCCGGGCAAAGCCCGGGCGTCGGGCGACCTTTGGTC
GCCCGGCCTCAGTGAGCGAGCGAGCGCGCAGAGAGGGAGTGGCCAACTCCATCACTAGGGGTTCCTTGTA
GTTAATGATTAACCCGCCATGCTACTTATCTACGTAGCCATGCTCTAGGAAGATCGGAATTCGCCCTTAA
GCTAGATAGTTATTAATAGTAATCAATTACGGGGTCATTAGTTCATAGCCCATATATGGAGTTCCGCGTT
ACATAACTTACGGTAAATGGCCCGCCTGGCTGACCGCCCAACGACCCCCGCCCATTGACGTCAATAATGA
CGTATGTTCCCATAGTAACGCCAATAGGGACTTTCCATTGACGTCAATGGGTGGAGTATTTACGGTAAAC
TGCCCACTTGGCAGTACATCAAGTGTATCATATGCCAAGTACGCCCCCTATTGACGTCAATGACGGTAAA
TGGCCCGCCTGGCATTATGCCCAGTACATGACCTTATGGGACTTTCCTACTTGGCAGTACATCTACGTAT
TAGTCATCGCTATTACCATGGCACCTGCAGAGGGCCCTGCGTATGAGTGCAAGTGGGTTTTAGGACCAGG
ATGAGGCGGGGTGGGGGTGCCTACCTGACGACCGACCCCGACCCACTGGACAAGCACCCAACCCCCATTC
CCCAAATTGCGCATCCCCTATCAGAGAGGGGGAGGGGAAACAGGATGCGGCGAGGCGCGTGCGCACTGCC
AGCTTCAGCACCGCGGACAGTGCCTTCGCCCCCGCCTGGCGGCGCGCGCCACCGCCGCCTCAGCACTGAA
GGCGCGCTGACGTCACTCGCCGGTCCCCCGCAAACTCCCCTTCCCGGCCACCTTGGTCGCGTCCGCGCCG
CCGCCGGCCCAGCCGGACCGCACCACGCGAGGCGCGAGATAGGGGGGCACGGGCGCGACCATCTGCGCTG
CGGCCGCACTAGTTGGTCGTGAGGCACTGGGCAGGTAAGTATCAAGGTTACAAGACAGGTTTAAGGAGAC
CAATAGAAACTGGGCTTGTCGAGACAGAGAAGACTCTTGCGTTTCTGATAGGCACCTATTGGTCTTACTG
ACATCCACTTTGCCTTTCTCTCCACAGGTGTCCAGGCGGCCGCTCTAGAGGATCCCCACCGGTGCCACCA
TGGTGAGCAAGGGCGAGGAGGATAACATGGCCATCATCAAGGAGTTCATGCGCTTCAAGGTGCACATGGA
GGGCTCCGTGAACGGCCACGAGTTCGAGATCGAGGGCGAGGGCGAGGGCCGCCCCTACGAGGGCACCCAG
ACCGCCAAGCTGAAGGTGACCAAGGGTGGCCCCCTGCCCTTCGCCTGGGACATCCTGTCCCCTCAGTTCA
TGTACGGCTCCAAGGCCTACGTGAAGCACCCCGCCGACATCCCCGACTACTTGAAGCTGTCCTTCCCCGA
GGGCTTCAAGTGGGAGCGCGTGATGAACTTCGAGGACGGCGGCGTGGTGACCGTGACCCAGGACTCCTCC
CTGCAGGACGGCGAGTTCATCTACAAGGTGAAGCTGCGCGGCACCAACTTCCCCTCCGACGGCCCCGTAA
TGCAGAAGAAGACCATGGGCTGGGAGGCCTCCTCCGAGCGGATGTACCCCGAGGACGGCGCCCTGAAGGG
CGAGATCAAGCAGAGGCTGAAGCTGAAGGACGGCGGCCACTACGACGCTGAGGTCAAGACCACCTACAAG
GCCAAGAAGCCCGTGCAGCTGCCCGGCGCCTACAACGTCAACATCAAGTTGGACATCACCTCCCACAACG
AGGACTACACCATCGTGGAACAGTACGAACGCGCCGAGGGCCGCCACTCCACCGGCGGCATGGACGAGCT
GTACAAGTAACTCGAGATCCAAGAAGGTATATTGCTGTTGACAGTGAGCGAATACGACGGTAAGTGAGTA
CGTAGTGAAGCCACAGATGTACGTACTCACTTACCGTCGTATCTGCCTACTGCCTCGGACTTCAAGGGCT
ACGATGTCGACTTGGATCCATCGCGCGTGATCCAATCAACCTCTGGATTACAAAATTTGTGAAAGATTGA
CTGGTATTCTTAACTATGTTGCTCCTTTTACGCTATGTGGATACGCTGCTTTAATGCCTTTGTATCATGC
TATTGCTTCCCGTATGGCTTTCATTTTCTCCTCCTTGTATAAATCCTGGTTGCTGTCTCTTTATGAGGAG
TTGTGGCCCGTTGTCAGGCAACGTGGCGTGGTGTGCACTGTGTTTGCTGACGCAACCCCCACTGGTTGGG
GCATTGCCACCACCTGTCAGCTCCTTTCCGGGACTTTCGCTTTCCCCCTCCCTATTGCCACGGCGGAACT
CATCGCCGCCTGCCTTGCCCGCTGCTGGACAGGGGCTCGGCTGTTGGGCACTGACAATTCCGTGGTGTTG
TCGGGGAAATCATCGTCCTTTCCTTGGCTGCTCGCCTGTGTTGCCACCTGGATTCTGCGCGGGACGTCCT
TCTGCTACGTCCCTTCGGCCCTCAATCCAGCGGACCTTCCTTCCCGCGGCCTGCTGCCGGCTCTGCGGCC
TCTTCCGCGTCTTCGAGATCTGCCTCGACTGTGCCTTCTAGTTGCCAGCCATCTGTTGTTTGCCCCTCCC
CCGTGCCTTCCTTGACCCTGGAAGGTGCCACTCCCACTGTCCTTTCCTAATAAAATGAGGAAATTGCATC
GCATTGTCTGAGTAGGTGTCATTCTATTCTGGGGGGTGGGGTGGGGCAGGACAGCAAGGGGGAGGATTGG
GAAGACAATAGCAGGCATGCTGGGGACTCGAGTTAAGGGCGAATTCCCGATAAGGATCTTCCTAGAGCAT
GGCTACGTAGATAAGTAGCATGGCGGGTTAATCATTAACTACAAGGAACCCCTAGTGATGGAGTTGGCCA
CTCCCTCTCTGCGCGCTCGCTCGCTCACTGAGGCCGGGCGACCAAAGGTCGCCCGACGCCCGGGCTTTGC
CCGGGCGGCCTCAGTGAGCGAGCGAGCGCGCAGCCTTAATTAACCTAATTCACTGGCCGTCGTTTTACAA
CGTCGTGACTGGGAAAACCCTGGCGTTACCCAACTTAATCGCCTTGCAGCACATCCCCCTTTCGCCAGCT
GGCGTAATAGCGAAGAGGCCCGCACCGATCGCCCTTCCCAACAGTTGCGCAGCCTGAATGGCGAATGGG
[124 nt withheld, positions 3220-3343]
C
[91 nt withheld, positions 3345-3435]
A
[49 nt withheld, positions 3437-3485]
CCTTTGACGTTGGAGTCCACGTTCTTT
[37 nt withheld, positions 3513-3549]
ACCCTATCTCGGTCTATTCTTTTGATTTATAAGGGATTTTGCCGATTTCGGCCTATTGGTTAAAAAATGA
GCTGATTTAACAAAAATTTAACGCGAATTTTAACAAAATATTAACGCTTACAATTTAGGTGGCACTTTTC
GGGGAAATGTGCGCGGAACCCCTATTTGTTTATTTTTCTAAATACATTCAAATATGTATCCGCTCATGAG
ACAATAACCCTGATAAATGCTTCAATAATATTGAAAAAGGAAGAGTATGAGTATTCAACATTTCCGTGTC
GCCCTTATTCCCTTTTTTGCGGCATTTTGCCTTCCTGTTTTTGCTCACCCAGAAACGCTGGTGAAAGTAA
AAGATGCTGAAGATCAGTTGGGTGCACGAGTGGGTTACATCGAACTGGATCTCAACAGCGGTAAGATCCT
TGAGAGTTTTCGCCCCGAAGAACGTTTTCCAATGATGAGCACTTTTAAAGTTCTGCTATGTGGCGCGGTA
TTATCCCGTATTGACGCCGGGCAAGAGCAACTCGGTCGCCGCATACACTATTCTCAGAATGACTTGGTTG
AGTACTCACCAGTCACAGAAAAGCATCTTACGGATGGCATGACAGTAAGAGAATTATGCAGTGCTGCCAT
AACCATGAGTGATAACACTGCGGCCAACTTACTTCTGACAACGATCGGAGGACCGAAGGAGCTAACCGCT
TTTTTGCACAACATGGGGGATCATGTAACTCGCCTTGATCGTTGGGAACCGGAGCTGAATGAAGCCATAC
CAAACGACGAGCGTGACACCACGATGCCTGTAGCAATGGCAACAACGTTGCGCAAACTATTAACTGGCGA
ACTACTTACTCTAGCTTCCCGGCAACAATTAATAGACTGGATGGAGGCGGATAAAGTTGCAGGACCACTT
CTGCGCTCGGCCCTTCCGGCTGGCTGGTTTATTGCTGATAAATCTGGAGCCGGTGAGCGTGGGTCTCGCG
GTATCATTGCAGCACTGGGGCCAGATGGTAAGCCCTCCCGTATCGTAGTTATCTACACGACGGGGAGTCA
GGCAACTATGGATGAACGAAATAGACAGATCGCTGAGATAGGTGCCTCACTGATTAAGCATTGGTAACTG
TCAGACCAAGTTTACTCATATATACTTTAGATTGATTTAAAACTTCATTTTTAATTTAAAAGGATCTAGG
TGAAGATCCTTTTTGATAATCTCATGACCAAAATCCCTTAACGTGAGTTTTCGTTCCACTGAGCGTCAGA
CCCCGTAGAAAAGATCAAAGGATCTTCTTGAGATCCTTTTTTTCTGCGCGTAATCTGCTGCTTGCAAACA
AAAAAACCACCGCTACCAGCGGTGGTTTGTTTGCCGGATCAAGAGCTACCAACTCTTTTTCCGAAGGTAA
CTGGCTTCAGCAGAGCGCAGATACCAAATACTGTTCTTCTAGTGTAGCCGTAGTTAGGCCACCACTTCAA
GAACTCTGTAGCACCGCCTACATACCTCGCTCTGCTAATCCTGTTACCAGTGGCTGCTGCCAGTGGCGAT
AAGTCGTGTCTTACCGGGTTGGACTCAAGACGATAGTTACCGGATAAGGCGCAGCGGTCGGGCTGAACGG
GGGGTTCGTGCACACAGCCCAGCTTGGAGCGAACGACCTACACCGAACTGAGATACCTACAGCGTGAGCT
ATGAGAAAGCGCCACGCTTCCCGAAGGGAGAAAGGCGGACAGGTATCCGGTAAGCGGCAGGGTCGGAACA
GGAGAGCGCACGAGGGAGCTTCCAGGGGGAAACGCCTGGTATCTTTATAGTCCTGTCGGGTTTCGCCACC
TCTGACTTGAGCGTCGATTTTTGTGATGCTCGTCAGGGGGGCGGAGCCTATGGAAAAACGCCAGCAACGC
GGCCTTTTTACGGTTCCTGGCCTTTTGCTGGCCTTTTGCTCACATGTTCTTTCCTGCGTTATCCCCTGAT
TCTGTGGATAACCGTATTACCGCCTTTGAGTGAGCTGATACCGCTCGCCGCAGCCGAACGACCGAGCGCA
GCGAGTCAGTGAGCGAGGAAGCGGAAGAGCGCCCAATACGCAAACCGCCTCTCCCCGCGCGTTGGCCGAT
TCATTAATGCAGCTGGCACGACAGGTTTCCCGACTGGAAAGCGGGCAGTGAGCGCAACGCAATTAATGTG
AGTTAGCTCACTCATTAGGCACCCCAGGCTTTACACTTTATGCTTCCGGCTCGTATGTTGTGTGGAATTG
TGAGCGGATAACAATTTCACACAGGAAACAGCTATGACCATGATTACGCCAGATTTAATTAAGGCCTTA
